Addgene plasmid #240005: lenti-hygro-sgDDX6-2
Purpose: Expresses human sgDDX6 in mammalian cells
Depositing lab: Rui Su. Depositing organization: Beckman Research Institute of the City of Hope. Publication: DDX6 undergoes phase separation to modulate metabolic plasticity and chemoresistance. Bi H, Li W, Ren L, Zhang H, Dong L, Chan A, Wang X, Yang L, Zhang X, Xue M, Qin H, Wu X, Hoeve-Scott JT, Zhang B, Li L, Wunderlich M, Mulloy JC, Rosen ST, Chen J, Li X, Chen CW, Su R. Nat Commun. 2025 Dec 2;17(1):260. doi: 10.1038/s41467-025-66966-4. PubMed 41330929.
Backbone
  Vector backbone: lenti-hygro
  Vector type: Lentiviral
Growth in bacteria
  Bacterial resistance: Ampicillin, 100 μg/mL
  Growth temperature: 37°C
  Growth strain: NEB Stable
  Copy number: High Copy
Gene/Insert
  Gene/Insert name: sgDDX6
  gRNA/shRNA sequence: TAAATCTTGCATAGTGCACG
  Species: H. sapiens (human)
  Cloning method: Unknown
Terms and licenses: Academic/Nonprofit Terms; Industry Terms: Not Available to Industry
How to cite: lenti-hygro-sgDDX6-2 was a gift from Rui Su (Addgene plasmid # 240005 ; http://n2t.net/addgene:240005 ; RRID:Addgene_240005)
