[The description below was written by a language model from this plasmid's Addgene catalogue record and pLannotate feature annotations shown in this document.]
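Description:
lenti-hygro-sgDDX6-2 is a 9,162-nt lentiviral guide RNA expression plasmid built on the lenti-hygro backbone and designed to deliver a single guide RNA against human DDX6 into mammalian cells. In bacteria it is maintained as a high-copy plasmid through a ColE1/pUC-type origin and selected with ampicillin via the bla gene. An f1 origin and an SV40/EM7-driven bleomycin/Zeocin resistance cassette also lie in the backbone, outside the region that is packaged into virus.

The transfer cassette follows a third-generation, self-inactivating layout. A CMV enhancer/promoter replaces the U3 region upstream of a truncated HIV-1 5' LTR, so genomic RNA can be produced in packaging cells without Tat. The Ψ packaging signal with a gag fragment, the RRE for Rev-dependent nuclear export and the cPPT/CTS follow, and the unit ends in a ΔU3 3' LTR backed by a bGH polyadenylation signal. Between the LTRs, a human U6 RNA polymerase III promoter drives the DDX6-targeting spacer fused to the Streptococcus pyogenes Cas9 gRNA scaffold. A separate EF-1α core promoter expresses the hygromycin phosphotransferase gene, with a WPRE downstream to enhance transcript expression.

No Cas9 coding sequence is annotated, so the nuclease must be supplied separately, for example from a Cas9-expressing cell line. The "-2" in the name suggests it is one of several guides against the same gene, although the record does not say so explicitly. The construct is used to generate hygromycin-selectable transduced populations for CRISPR targeting of DDX6, and the associated publication concerns DDX6 phase separation, metabolic plasticity and chemoresistance. The cloning method is recorded as unknown.
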