Features (pLannotate 1.2.2; 32 found; start..end, strand, type, name):
     31..83      -  misc_feature   bom (fragment): basis of mobility region from pBR322
    242..621     +  enhancer       CMV enhancer: human cytomegalovirus immediate early enhancer
    622..821     +  promoter       CMV promoter: human cytomegalovirus (CMV) immediate early promoter
    839..1019    +  LTR            5' LTR (truncated): truncated 5' long terminal repeat (LTR) from HIV-1
   1066..1191    +  misc_feature   HIV-1 Ψ: packaging signal of human immunodeficiency virus type 1
   1175..1538    +  CDS            HIV-1 gag (fragment): gag protein from human immunodeficiency virus 1; gag
   1684..1917    +  misc_feature   RRE: The Rev response element (RRE) of HIV-1 allows for Rev-dependent mRNA export from the nucleus to the cytoplasm.
   2294..2394    +  CDS            Rev (fragment): human immunodeficiency virus 1 (HIV-1) Rev protein; rev; enhances nuclear export of unspliced and incompletely spliced viral mRNAs
   2444..2561    +  misc_feature   cPPT/CTS: central polypurine tract and central termination sequence of HIV-1
   2612..2852    +  promoter       U6 promoter: RNA polymerase III promoter for human U6 snRNA
   2882..2957    +  misc_RNA       gRNA scaffold: guide RNA scaffold for the Streptococcus pyogenes CRISPR/Cas9 system
   2975..2993    +  CDS            small t antigen (fragment): SV40 (simian virus 40) small t antigen
   3019..3230    +  promoter       EF-1α core promoter: core promoter for human elongation factor EF-1α
   3255..4238    +  CDS            HygR: aminoglycoside phosphotransferase from E. coli; aph(4)-Ia; confers resistance to hygromycin
   4254..4842    +  misc_feature   WPRE: woodchuck hepatitis virus posttranscriptional regulatory element
   4893..4912    +  misc_feature   cPPT/CTS (fragment): central polypurine tract and central termination sequence of HIV-1
   4914..5147    +  LTR            3' LTR (ΔU3): self-inactivating 3' long terminal repeat (LTR) from HIV-1
   5179..5403    +  polyA_signal   bGH poly(A) signal: bovine growth hormone polyadenylation signal
   5407..5428    +  promoter       SV40 promoter (fragment): SV40 enhancer and early promoter
   5449..5877    +  rep_origin     f1 ori (sequence partly withheld): f1 bacteriophage origin of replication; arrow indicates direction of (+) strand synthesis
   5891..6220    +  promoter       SV40 promoter: SV40 enhancer and early promoter
   6268..6315    +  promoter       EM7 promoter: synthetic bacterial promoter&nbsp
   6334..6708    +  CDS            BleoR: antibiotic-binding protein; Sh ble from Streptoalloteichus hindustanus; confers resistance to bleomycin, phleomycin, and Zeocin™
   6718..6843    +  CDS            ble (fragment): BLE_KLEPN - Experimental evidence at protein level: Swiss-Prot protein existence level 1. Binding protein with a strong affinity to the bleomycin family of antibiotics. Binds to CL990; an antimitotic-antibiotic compound. From Klebsiella pneumoniae.
   6838..6959    +  polyA_signal   SV40 poly(A) signal: SV40 polyadenylation signal
   7032..7048    -  protein_bind   lac operator: The lac repressor binds to the lac operator to inhibit transcription in E. coli. This inhibition can be relieved by adding lactose or isopropyl-β-D-thiogalactopyranoside (IPTG). lac repressor encoded by lacI
   7056..7086    -  promoter       lac promoter: promoter for the E. coli lac operon
   7101..7122    -  protein_bind   CAP binding site: CAP binding activates transcription in the presence of cAMP. E. coli catabolite activator protein
   7135..7227    -  CDS            lacI (fragment): lac repressor; lacI; The lac repressor binds to the lac operator to inhibit transcription in E. coli. This inhibition can be relieved by adding lactose or isopropyl-β-D-thiogalactopyranoside (IPTG).
   7410..7998    -  rep_origin     ori: high-copy-number ColE1/pMB1/pBR322/pUC origin of replication
   8169..9029    -  CDS            AmpR: β-lactamase; bla; confers resistance to ampicillin, carbenicillin, and related antibiotics
   9030..9134    -  promoter       AmpR promoter: bla
>Addgene plasmid #240005 | lenti-hygro-sgDDX6-2 | addgene full sequence | sequence record 476600 | Addgene NGS Result
GTCGACGGATCGGGAGATCTCCCGATCCCCTATGGTGCACTCTCAGTACAATCTGCTCTGATGCCGCATA
GTTAAGCCAGTATCTGCTCCCTGCTTGTGTGTTGGAGGTCGCTGAGTAGTGCGCGAGCAAAATTTAAGCT
ACAACAAGGCAAGGCTTGACCGACAATTGCATGAAGAATCTGCTTAGGGTTAGGCGTTTTGCGCTGCTTC
GCGATGTACGGGCCAGATATACGCGCGCGTTGACATTGATTATTGACTAGTTATTAATAGTAATCAATTA
CGGGGTCATTAGTTCATAGCCCATATATGGAGTTCCGCGTTACATAACTTACGGTAAATGGCCCGCCTGG
CTGACCGCCCAACGACCCCCGCCCATTGACGTCAATAATGACGTATGTTCCCATAGTAACGCCAATAGGG
ACTTTCCATTGACGTCAATGGGTGGAGTATTTACGGTAAACTGCCCACTTGGCAGTACATCAAGTGTATC
ATATGCCAAGTACGCCCCCTATTGACGTCAATGACGGTAAATGGCCCGCCTGGCATTATGCCCAGTACAT
GACCTTATGGGACTTTCCTACTTGGCAGTACATCTACGTATTAGTCATCGCTATTACCATGGTGATGCGG
TTTTGGCAGTACATCAATGGGCGTGGATAGCGGTTTGACTCACGGGGATTTCCAAGTCTCCACCCCATTG
ACGTCAATGGGAGTTTGTTTTGGCACCAAAATCAACGGGACTTTCCAAAATGTCGTAACAACTCCGCCCC
ATTGACGCAAATGGGCGGTAGGCGTGTACGGTGGGAGGTCTATATAAGCAGCGCGTTTTGCCTGTACTGG
GTCTCTCTGGTTAGACCAGATCTGAGCCTGGGAGCTCTCTGGCTAACTAGGGAACCCACTGCTTAAGCCT
CAATAAAGCTTGCCTTGAGTGCTTCAAGTAGTGTGTGCCCGTCTGTTGTGTGACTCTGGTAACTAGAGAT
CCCTCAGACCCTTTTAGTCAGTGTGGAAAATCTCTAGCAGTGGCGCCCGAACAGGGACTTGAAAGCGAAA
GGGAAACCAGAGGAGCTCTCTCGACGCAGGACTCGGCTTGCTGAAGCGCGCACGGCAAGAGGCGAGGGGC
GGCGACTGGTGAGTACGCCAAAAATTTTGACTAGCGGAGGCTAGAAGGAGAGAGATGGGTGCGAGAGCGT
CAGTATTAAGCGGGGGAGAATTAGATCGCGATGGGAAAAAATTCGGTTAAGGCCAGGGGGAAAGAAAAAA
TATAAATTAAAACATATAGTATGGGCAAGCAGGGAGCTAGAACGATTCGCAGTTAATCCTGGCCTGTTAG
AAACATCAGAAGGCTGTAGACAAATACTGGGACAGCTACAACCATCCCTTCAGACAGGATCAGAAGAACT
TAGATCATTATATAATACAGTAGCAACCCTCTATTGTGTGCATCAAAGGATAGAGATAAAAGACACCAAG
GAAGCTTTAGACAAGATAGAGGAAGAGCAAAACAAAAGTAAGACCACCGCACAGCAAGCGGCCGCTGATC
TTCAGACCTGGAGGAGGAGATATGAGGGACAATTGGAGAAGTGAATTATATAAATATAAAGTAGTAAAAA
TTGAACCATTAGGAGTAGCACCCACCAAGGCAAAGAGAAGAGTGGTGCAGAGAGAAAAAAGAGCAGTGGG
AATAGGAGCTTTGTTCCTTGGGTTCTTGGGAGCAGCAGGAAGCACTATGGGCGCAGCGTCAATGACGCTG
ACGGTACAGGCCAGACAATTATTGTCTGGTATAGTGCAGCAGCAGAACAATTTGCTGAGGGCTATTGAGG
CGCAACAGCATCTGTTGCAACTCACAGTCTGGGGCATCAAGCAGCTCCAGGCAAGAATCCTGGCTGTGGA
AAGATACCTAAAGGATCAACAGCTCCTGGGGATTTGGGGTTGCTCTGGAAAACTCATTTGCACCACTGCT
GTGCCTTGGAATGCTAGTTGGAGTAATAAATCTCTGGAACAGATTTGGAATCACACGACCTGGATGGAGT
GGGACAGAGAAATTAACAATTACACAAGCTTAATACACTCCTTAATTGAAGAATCGCAAAACCAGCAAGA
AAAGAATGAACAAGAATTATTGGAATTAGATAAATGGGCAAGTTTGTGGAATTGGTTTAACATAACAAAT
TGGCTGTGGTATATAAAATTATTCATAATGATAGTAGGAGGCTTGGTAGGTTTAAGAATAGTTTTTGCTG
TACTTTCTATAGTGAATAGAGTTAGGCAGGGATATTCACCATTATCGTTTCAGACCCACCTCCCAACCCC
GAGGGGACCCGACAGGCCCGAAGGAATAGAAGAAGAAGGTGGAGAGAGAGACAGAGACAGATCCATTCGA
TTAGTGAACGGATCGGCACTGCGTGCGCCAATTCTGCAGACAAATGGCAGTATTCATCCACAATTTTAAA
AGAAAAGGGGGGATTGGGGGGTACAGTGCAGGGGAAAGAATAGTAGACATAATAGCAACAGACATACAAA
CTAAAGAATTACAAAAACAAATTACAAAAATTCAAAATTTTCGGGTTTATTACAGGGACAGCAGAGATCC
AGTTTGGTTAATTAAGGTACCGAGGGCCTATTTCCCATGATTCCTTCATATTTGCATATACGATACAAGG
CTGTTAGAGAGATAATTAGAATTAATTTGACTGTAAACACAAAGATATTAGTACAAAATACGTGACGTAG
AAAGTAATAATTTCTTGGGTAGTTTGCAGTTTTAAAATTATGTTTTAAAATGGACTATCATATGCTTACC
GTAACTTGAAAGTATTTCGATTTCTTGGCTTTATATATCTTGTGGAAAGGACGAAACACCGTAAATCTTG
CATAGTGCACGGTTTTAGAGCTAGAAATAGCAAGTTAAAATAAGGCTAGTCCGTTATCAACTTGAAAAAG
TGGCACCGAGTCGGTGCTTTTTTGAATTCGCTAGCTAGGTCTTGAAAGGAGTGGGAATTGGCTCCGGTGC
CCGTCAGTGGGCAGAGCGCACATCGCCCACAGTCCCCGAGAAGTTGGGGGGAGGGGTCGGCAATTGATCC
GGTGCCTAGAGAAGGTGGCGCGGGGTAAACTGGGAAAGTGATGTCGTGTACTGGCTCCGCCTTTTTCCCG
AGGGTGGGGGAGAACCGTATATAAGTGCAGTAGTCGCCGTGAACGTTCTTTTTCGCAACGGGTTTGCCGC
CAGAACACAGGACCGGTTCTAGAGCGCTGCCACCATGAAAAAGCCTGAACTCACCGCGACGTCTGTCGAG
AAGTTTCTGATCGAAAAGTTCGACAGCGTGTCCGACCTGATGCAGCTCTCGGAGGGCGAAGAATCTCGTG
CTTTCAGCTTCGATGTAGGAGGGCGTGGATATGTCCTGCGGGTAAATAGCTGCGCCGATGGTTTCTACAA
AGATCGTTATGTTTATCGGCACTTTGCATCGGCCGCGCTCCCGATTCCGGAAGTGCTTGACATTGGGGAA
TTCAGCGAGAGCCTGACCTATTGCATCTCCCGCCGTGCACAGGGTGTCACGTTGCAAGACCTGCCTGAAA
CCGAACTGCCCGCTGTTCTGCAGCCGGTCGCGGAGGCCATGGATGCGATCGCTGCGGCCGATCTTAGCCA
GACGAGCGGGTTCGGCCCATTCGGACCGCAAGGAATCGGTCAATACACTACATGGCGTGATTTCATATGC
GCGATTGCTGATCCCCATGTGTATCACTGGCAAACTGTGATGGACGACACCGTCAGTGCGTCCGTCGCGC
AGGCTCTCGATGAGCTGATGCTTTGGGCCGAGGACTGCCCCGAAGTCCGGCACCTCGTGCACGCGGATTT
CGGCTCCAACAATGTCCTGACGGACAATGGCCGCATAACAGCGGTCATTGACTGGAGCGAGGCGATGTTC
GGGGATTCCCAATACGAGGTCGCCAACATCTTCTTCTGGAGGCCGTGGTTGGCTTGTATGGAGCAGCAGA
CGCGCTACTTCGAGCGGAGGCATCCGGAGCTTGCAGGATCGCCGCGGCTCCGGGCGTATATGCTCCGCAT
TGGTCTTGACCAACTCTATCAGAGCTTGGTTGACGGCAATTTCGATGATGCAGCTTGGGCGCAGGGTCGA
TGCGACGCAATCGTCCGATCCGGAGCCGGGACTGTCGGGCGTACACAAATCGCCCGCAGAAGCGCGGCCG
TCTGGACCGATGGCTGTGTAGAAGTACTTCGCCGATAGACGCGTTAAGTCGACAATCAACCTCTGGATTA
CAAAATTTGTGAAAGATTGACTGGTATTCTTAACTATGTTGCTCCTTTTACGCTATGTGGATACGCTGCT
TTAATGCCTTTGTATCATGCTATTGCTTCCCGTATGGCTTTCATTTTCTCCTCCTTGTATAAATCCTGGT
TGCTGTCTCTTTATGAGGAGTTGTGGCCCGTTGTCAGGCAACGTGGCGTGGTGTGCACTGTGTTTGCTGA
CGCAACCCCCACTGGTTGGGGCATTGCCACCACCTGTCAGCTCCTTTCCGGGACTTTCGCTTTCCCCCTC
CCTATTGCCACGGCGGAACTCATCGCCGCCTGCCTTGCCCGCTGCTGGACAGGGGCTCGGCTGTTGGGCA
CTGACAATTCCGTGGTGTTGTCGGGGAAATCATCGTCCTTTCCTTGGCTGCTCGCCTGTGTTGCCACCTG
GATTCTGCGCGGGACGTCCTTCTGCTACGTCCCTTCGGCCCTCAATCCAGCGGACCTTCCTTCCCGCGGC
CTGCTGCCGGCTCTGCGGCCTCTTCCGCGTCTTCGCCTTCGCCCTCAGACGAGTCGGATCTCCCTTTGGG
CCGCCTCCCCGCGTCGACTTTAAGACCAATGACTTACAAGGCAGCTGTAGATCTTAGCCACTTTTTAAAA
GAAAAGGGGGGACTGGAAGGGCTAATTCACTCCCAACGAAGACAAGATCTGCTTTTTGCTTGTACTGGGT
CTCTCTGGTTAGACCAGATCTGAGCCTGGGAGCTCTCTGGCTAACTAGGGAACCCACTGCTTAAGCCTCA
ATAAAGCTTGCCTTGAGTGCTTCAAGTAGTGTGTGCCCGTCTGTTGTGTGACTCTGGTAACTAGAGATCC
CTCAGACCCTTTTAGTCAGTGTGGAAAATCTCTAGCAGGGCCCGTTTAAACCCGCTGATCAGCCTCGACT
GTGCCTTCTAGTTGCCAGCCATCTGTTGTTTGCCCCTCCCCCGTGCCTTCCTTGACCCTGGAAGGTGCCA
CTCCCACTGTCCTTTCCTAATAAAATGAGGAAATTGCATCGCATTGTCTGAGTAGGTGTCATTCTATTCT
GGGGGGTGGGGTGGGGCAGGACAGCAAGGGGGAGGATTGGGAAGACAATAGCAGGCATGCTGGGGATGCG
GTGGGCTCTATGGCTTCTGAGGCGGAAAGAACCAGCTGGGGCTCTAGGGGGTATCCCC
[124 nt withheld, positions 5449-5572]
C
[91 nt withheld, positions 5574-5664]
A
[49 nt withheld, positions 5666-5714]
CCTTTGACGTTGGAGTCCACGTTCTTT
[37 nt withheld, positions 5742-5778]
ACCCTATCTCGGTCTATTCTTTTGATTTATAAGGGATTTTGCCGATTTCGGCCTATTGGTTAAAAAATGA
GCTGATTTAACAAAAATTTAACGCGAATTAATTCTGTGGAATGTGTGTCAGTTAGGGTGTGGAAAGTCCC
CAGGCTCCCCAGCAGGCAGAAGTATGCAAAGCATGCATCTCAATTAGTCAGCAACCAGGTGTGGAAAGTC
CCCAGGCTCCCCAGCAGGCAGAAGTATGCAAAGCATGCATCTCAATTAGTCAGCAACCATAGTCCCGCCC
CTAACTCCGCCCATCCCGCCCCTAACTCCGCCCAGTTCCGCCCATTCTCCGCCCCATGGCTGACTAATTT
TTTTTATTTATGCAGAGGCCGAGGCCGCCTCTGCCTCTGAGCTATTCCAGAAGTAGTGAGGAGGCTTTTT
TGGAGGCCTAGGCTTTTGCAAAAAGCTCCCGGGAGCTTGTATATCCATTTTCGGATCTGATCAGCACGTG
TTGACAATTAATCATCGGCATAGTATATCGGCATAGTATAATACGACAAGGTGAGGAACTAAACCATGGC
CAAGTTGACCAGTGCCGTTCCGGTGCTCACCGCGCGCGACGTCGCCGGAGCGGTCGAGTTCTGGACCGAC
CGGCTCGGGTTCTCCCGGGACTTCGTGGAGGACGACTTCGCCGGTGTGGTCCGGGACGACGTGACCCTGT
TCATCAGCGCGGTCCAGGACCAGGTGGTGCCGGACAACACCCTGGCCTGGGTGTGGGTGCGCGGCCTGGA
CGAGCTGTACGCCGAGTGGTCGGAGGTCGTGTCCACGAACTTCCGGGACGCCTCCGGGCCGGCCATGACC
GAGATCGGCGAGCAGCCGTGGGGGCGGGAGTTCGCCCTGCGCGACCCGGCCGGCAACTGCGTGCACTTCG
TGGCCGAGGAGCAGGACTGACACGTGCTACGAGATTTCGATTCCACCGCCGCCTTCTATGAAAGGTTGGG
CTTCGGAATCGTTTTCCGGGACGCCGGCTGGATGATCCTCCAGCGCGGGGATCTCATGCTGGAGTTCTTC
GCCCACCCCAACTTGTTTATTGCAGCTTATAATGGTTACAAATAAAGCAATAGCATCACAAATTTCACAA
ATAAAGCATTTTTTTCACTGCATTCTAGTTGTGGTTTGTCCAAACTCATCAATGTATCTTATCATGTCTG
TATACCGTCGACCTCTAGCTAGAGCTTGGCGTAATCATGGTCATAGCTGTTTCCTGTGTGAAATTGTTAT
CCGCTCACAATTCCACACAACATACGAGCCGGAAGCATAAAGTGTAAAGCCTGGGGTGCCTAATGAGTGA
GCTAACTCACATTAATTGCGTTGCGCTCACTGCCCGCTTTCCAGTCGGGAAACCTGTCGTGCCAGCTGCA
TTAATGAATCGGCCAACGCGCGGGGAGAGGCGGTTTGCGTATTGGGCGCTCTTCCGCTTCCTCGCTCACT
GACTCGCTGCGCTCGGTCGTTCGGCTGCGGCGAGCGGTATCAGCTCACTCAAAGGCGGTAATACGGTTAT
CCACAGAATCAGGGGATAACGCAGGAAAGAACATGTGAGCAAAAGGCCAGCAAAAGGCCAGGAACCGTAA
AAAGGCCGCGTTGCTGGCGTTTTTCCATAGGCTCCGCCCCCCTGACGAGCATCACAAAAATCGACGCTCA
AGTCAGAGGTGGCGAAACCCGACAGGACTATAAAGATACCAGGCGTTTCCCCCTGGAAGCTCCCTCGTGC
GCTCTCCTGTTCCGACCCTGCCGCTTACCGGATACCTGTCCGCCTTTCTCCCTTCGGGAAGCGTGGCGCT
TTCTCATAGCTCACGCTGTAGGTATCTCAGTTCGGTGTAGGTCGTTCGCTCCAAGCTGGGCTGTGTGCAC
GAACCCCCCGTTCAGCCCGACCGCTGCGCCTTATCCGGTAACTATCGTCTTGAGTCCAACCCGGTAAGAC
ACGACTTATCGCCACTGGCAGCAGCCACTGGTAACAGGATTAGCAGAGCGAGGTATGTAGGCGGTGCTAC
AGAGTTCTTGAAGTGGTGGCCTAACTACGGCTACACTAGAAGAACAGTATTTGGTATCTGCGCTCTGCTG
AAGCCAGTTACCTTCGGAAAAAGAGTTGGTAGCTCTTGATCCGGCAAACAAACCACCGCTGGTAGCGGTG
GTTTTTTTGTTTGCAAGCAGCAGATTACGCGCAGAAAAAAAGGATCTCAAGAAGATCCTTTGATCTTTTC
TACGGGGTCTGACGCTCAGTGGAACGAAAACTCACGTTAAGGGATTTTGGTCATGAGATTATCAAAAAGG
ATCTTCACCTAGATCCTTTTAAATTAAAAATGAAGTTTTAAATCAATCTAAAGTATATATGAGTAAACTT
GGTCTGACAGTTACCAATGCTTAATCAGTGAGGCACCTATCTCAGCGATCTGTCTATTTCGTTCATCCAT
AGTTGCCTGACTCCCCGTCGTGTAGATAACTACGATACGGGAGGGCTTACCATCTGGCCCCAGTGCTGCA
ATGATACCGCGAGACCCACGCTCACCGGCTCCAGATTTATCAGCAATAAACCAGCCAGCCGGAAGGGCCG
AGCGCAGAAGTGGTCCTGCAACTTTATCCGCCTCCATCCAGTCTATTAATTGTTGCCGGGAAGCTAGAGT
AAGTAGTTCGCCAGTTAATAGTTTGCGCAACGTTGTTGCCATTGCTACAGGCATCGTGGTGTCACGCTCG
TCGTTTGGTATGGCTTCATTCAGCTCCGGTTCCCAACGATCAAGGCGAGTTACATGATCCCCCATGTTGT
GCAAAAAAGCGGTTAGCTCCTTCGGTCCTCCGATCGTTGTCAGAAGTAAGTTGGCCGCAGTGTTATCACT
CATGGTTATGGCAGCACTGCATAATTCTCTTACTGTCATGCCATCCGTAAGATGCTTTTCTGTGACTGGT
GAGTACTCAACCAAGTCATTCTGAGAATAGTGTATGCGGCGACCGAGTTGCTCTTGCCCGGCGTCAATAC
GGGATAATACCGCGCCACATAGCAGAACTTTAAAAGTGCTCATCATTGGAAAACGTTCTTCGGGGCGAAA
ACTCTCAAGGATCTTACCGCTGTTGAGATCCAGTTCGATGTAACCCACTCGTGCACCCAACTGATCTTCA
GCATCTTTTACTTTCACCAGCGTTTCTGGGTGAGCAAAAACAGGAAGGCAAAATGCCGCAAAAAAGGGAA
TAAGGGCGACACGGAAATGTTGAATACTCATACTCTTCCTTTTTCAATATTATTGAAGCATTTATCAGGG
TTATTGTCTCATGAGCGGATACATATTTGAATGTATTTAGAAAAATAAACAAATAGGGGTTCCGCGCACA
TTTCCCCGAAAAGTGCCACCTGAC
